>Addgene plasmid #101877 | 5KO9 (HMCES) | addgene full sequence | sequence record 194533 | Addgene NGS Result
TAATACGACTCACTATAGGGGAATTGTGAGCGGATAACAATTCCCCTCTAGAAATAATTTTGTTTAACCT
TAAGAAGGAGATATACTATGTGTGGGCGAACATCCTGTCACTTACCTAGAGATGTTCTCACGAGAGCTTG
CGCCTACCAGGATCGGCGGGGCCAGCAGCGGCTCCCGGAGTGGAGGGACCCTGATAAGTACTGCCCCTCT
TACAACAAGAGTCCTCAATCCAACAGCCCAGTGCTTCTGTCTCGACTGCACTTTGAGAAGGATGCAGACT
CATCTGAGCGTATCATTGCTCCCATGCGCTGGGGCTTGGTCCCTTCTTGGTTCAAAGAAAGTGATCCTTC
CAAGCTGCAGTTCAATACTACCAACTGTCGTAGTGATACCGTAATGGAGAAACGGTCATTTAAGGTGCCT
CTGGGAAAGGGAAGACGCTGTGTCGTTTTAGCAGATGGATTCTATGAGTGGCAGCGATGTCAGGGAACAA
ACCAGAGGCAGCCATACTTCATCTATTTTCCTCAAATCAAGACAGAGAAGTCAGGTAGCATTGGTGCTGC
AGATAGTCCTGAGAACTGGGAGAAAGTCTGGGACAACTGGAGGCTGCTGACAATGGCCGGGATCTTTGAC
TGCTGGGAGCCCCCAGAGGGAGGAGATGTCCTGTATTCCTATACCATCATCACAGTGGATTCCTGCAAAG
GCTTGAGTGACATCCACCACAGGATGCCTGCCATATTAGATGGAGAGGAGGCAGTTTCTAAATGGCTTGA
CTTTGGTGAAGTCTCAACTCAGGAAGCTCTGAAATTAATCCACCCAACAGAGAACATCACCTTCCATGCA
GTCTCTTCTGTGGTGAACAACTCGCGAAACAACACTCCTGAGTGTCTGGCTCCTGTCGCAGAGAACCTCT
ACTTCCAATCGCACCATCATCACCACCATTGAGGATCCGAATTCGAGCTCCGTCGACAAGCTTGCGGCCG
CACTCGAGCACCACCACCACCACCACTGAGATCCGGCTGCTAACAAAGCCCGAAAGGAAGCTGAGTTGGC
TGCTGCCACCGCTGAGCAATAACTAGCATAACCCCTTGGGGCCTCTAAACGGGTCTTGAGGGGTTTTTTG
CTGAAAGGAGGAACTATATCCGGATTGGCGAATGGG
[124 nt withheld, positions 1157-1280]
C
[91 nt withheld, positions 1282-1372]
A
[49 nt withheld, positions 1374-1422]
CCTTTGACGTTGGAGTCCACGTTCTTT
[37 nt withheld, positions 1450-1486]
ACCCTATCTCGGTCTATTCTTTTGATTTATAAGGGATTTTGCCGATTTCGGCCTATTGGTTAAAAAATGA
GCTGATTTAACAAAAATTTAACGCGAATTTTAACAAAATATTAACGCTTACAATTTAGGTGGCACTTTTC
GGGGAAATGTGCGCGGAACCCCTATTTGTTTATTTTTCTAAATACATTCAAATATGTATCCGCTCATGAA
TTAATTCTTAGAAAAACTCATCGAGCATCAAATGAAACTGCAATTTATTCATATCAGGATTATCAATACC
ATATTTTTGAAAAAGCCGTTTCTGTAATGAAGGAGAAAACTCACCGAGGCAGTTCCATAGGATGGCAAGA
TCCTGGTATCGGTCTGCGATTCCGACTCGTCCAACATCAATACAACCTATTAATTTCCCCTCGTCAAAAA
TAAGGTTATCAAGTGAGAAATCACCATGAGTGACGACTGAATCCGGTGAGAATGGCAAAAGTTTATGCAT
TTCTTTCCAGACTTGTTCAACAGGCCAGCCATTACGCTCGTCATCAAAATCACTCGCATCAACCAAACCG
TTATTCATTCGTGATTGCGCCTGAGCGAGACGAAATACGCGATCGCTGTTAAAAGGACAATTACAAACAG
GAATCGAATGCAACCGGCGCAGGAACACTGCCAGCGCATCAACAATATTTTCACCTGAATCAGGATATTC
TTCTAATACCTGGAATGCTGTTTTCCCGGGGATCGCAGTGGTGAGTAACCATGCATCATCAGGAGTACGG
ATAAAATGCTTGATGGTCGGAAGAGGCATAAATTCCGTCAGCCAGTTTAGTCTGACCATCTCATCTGTAA
CATCATTGGCAACGCTACCTTTGCCATGTTTCAGAAACAACTCTGGCGCATCGGGCTTCCCATACAATCG
ATAGATTGTCGCACCTGATTGCCCGACATTATCGCGAGCCCATTTATACCCATATAAATCAGCATCCATG
TTGGAATTTAATCGCGGCCTAGAGCAAGACGTTTCCCGTTGAATATGGCTCATAACACCCCTTGTATTAC
TGTTTATGTAAGCAGACAGTTTTATTGTTCATGACCAAAATCCCTTAACGTGAGTTTTCGTTCCACTGAG
CGTCAGACCCCGTAGAAAAGATCAAAGGATCTTCTTGAGATCCTTTTTTTCTGCGCGTAATCTGCTGCTT
GCAAACAAAAAAACCACCGCTACCAGCGGTGGTTTGTTTGCCGGATCAAGAGCTACCAACTCTTTTTCCG
AAGGTAACTGGCTTCAGCAGAGCGCAGATACCAAATACTGTCCTTCTAGTGTAGCCGTAGTTAGGCCACC
ACTTCAAGAACTCTGTAGCACCGCCTACATACCTCGCTCTGCTAATCCTGTTACCAGTGGCTGCTGCCAG
TGGCGATAAGTCGTGTCTTACCGGGTTGGACTCAAGACGATAGTTACCGGATAAGGCGCAGCGGTCGGGC
TGAACGGGGGGTTCGTGCACACAGCCCAGCTTGGAGCGAACGACCTACACCGAACTGAGATACCTACAGC
GTGAGCTATGAGAAAGCGCCACGCTTCCCGAAGGGAGAAAGGCGGACAGGTATCCGGTAAGCGGCAGGGT
CGGAACAGGAGAGCGCACGAGGGAGCTTCCAGGGGGAAACGCCTGGTATCTTTATAGTCCTGTCGGGTTT
CGCCACCTCTGACTTGAGCGTCGATTTTTGTGATGCTCGTCAGGGGGGCGGAGCCTATGGAAAAACGCCA
GCAACGCGGCCTTTTTACGGTTCCTGGCCTTTTGCTGGCCTTTTGCTCACATGTTCTTTCCTGCGTTATC
CCCTGATTCTGTGGATAACCGTATTACCGCCTTTGAGTGAGCTGATACCGCTCGCCGCAGCCGAACGACC
GAGCGCAGCGAGTCAGTGAGCGAGGAAGCGGAAGAGCGCCTGATGCGGTATTTTCTCCTTACGCATCTGT
GCGGTATTTCACACCGCAATGGTGCACTCTCAGTACAATCTGCTCTGATGCCGCATAGTTAAGCCAGTAT
ACACTCCGCTATCGCTACGTGACTGGGTCATGGCTGCGCCCCGACACCCGCCAACACCCGCTGACGCGCC
CTGACGGGCTTGTCTGCTCCCGGCATCCGCTTACAGACAAGCTGTGACCGTCTCCGGGAGCTGCATGTGT
CAGAGGTTTTCACCGTCATCACCGAAACGCGCGAGGCAGCTGCGGTAAAGCTCATCAGCGTGGTCGTGAA
GCGATTCACAGATGTCTGCCTGTTCATCCGCGTCCAGCTCGTTGAGTTTCTCCAGAAGCGTTAATGTCTG
GCTTCTGATAAAGCGGGCCATGTTAAGGGCGGTTTTTTCCTGTTTGGTCACTGATGCCTCCGTGTAAGGG
GGATTTCTGTTCATGGGGGTAATGATACCGATGAAACGAGAGAGGATGCTCACGATACGGGTTACTGATG
ATGAACATGCCCGGTTACTGGAACGTTGTGAGGGTAAACAACTGGCGGTATGGATGCGGCGGGACCAGAG
AAAAATCACTCAGGGTCAATGCCAGCGCTTCGTTAATACAGATGTAGGTGTTCCACAGGGTAGCCAGCAG
CATCCTGCGATGCAGATCCGGAACATAATGGTGCAGGGCGCTGACTTCCGCGTTTCCAGACTTTACGAAA
CACGGAAACCGAAGACCATTCATGTTGTTGCTCAGGTCGCAGACGTTTTGCAGCAGCAGTCGCTTCACGT
TCGCTCGCGTATCGGTGATTCATTCTGCTAACCAGTAAGGCAACCCCGCCAGCCTAGCCGGGTCCTCAAC
GACAGGAGCACGATCATGCGCACCCGTGGGGCCGCCATGCCGGCGATAATGGCCTGCTTCTCGCCGAAAC
GTTTGGTGGCGGGACCAGTGACGAAGGCTTGAGCGAGGGCGTGCAAGATTCCGAATACCGCAAGCGACAG
GCCGATCATCGTCGCGCTCCAGCGAAAGCGGTCCTCGCCGAAAATGACCCAGAGCGCTGCCGGCACCTGT
CCTACGAGTTGCATGATAAAGAAGACAGTCATAAGTGCGGCGACGATAGTCATGCCCCGCGCCCACCGGA
AGGAGCTGACTGGGTTGAAGGCTCTCAAGGGCATCGGTCGAGATCCCGGTGCCTAATGAGTGAGCTAACT
TACATTAATTGCGTTGCGCTCACTGCCCGCTTTCCAGTCGGGAAACCTGTCGTGCCAGCTGCATTAATGA
ATCGGCCAACGCGCGGGGAGAGGCGGTTTGCGTATTGGGCGCCAGGGTGGTTTTTCTTTTCACCAGTGAG
ACGGGCAACAGCTGATTGCCCTTCACCGCCTGGCCCTGAGAGAGTTGCAGCAAGCGGTCCACGCTGGTTT
GCCCCAGCAGGCGAAAATCCTGTTTGATGGTGGTTAACGGCGGGATATAACATGAGCTGTCTTCGGTATC
GTCGTATCCCACTACCGAGATATCCGCACCAACGCGCAGCCCGGACTCGGTAATGGCGCGCATTGCGCCC
AGCGCCATCTGATCGTTGGCAACCAGCATCGCAGTGGGAACGATGCCCTCATTCAGCATTTGCATGGTTT
GTTGAAAACCGGACATGGCACTCCAGTCGCCTTCCCGTTCCGCTATCGGCTGAATTTGATTGCGAGTGAG
ATATTTATGCCAGCCAGCCAGACGCAGACGCGCCGAGACAGAACTTAATGGGCCCGCTAACAGCGCGATT
TGCTGGTGACCCAATGCGACCAGATGCTCCACGCCCAGTCGCGTACCGTCTTCATGGGAGAAAATAATAC
TGTTGATGGGTGTCTGGTCAGAGACATCAAGAAATAACGCCGGAACATTAGTGCAGGCAGCTTCCACAGC
AATGGCATCCTGGTCATCCAGCGGATAGTTAATGATCAGCCCACTGACGCGTTGCGCGAGAAGATTGTGC
ACCGCCGCTTTACAGGCTTCGACGCCGCTTCGTTCTACCATCGACACCACCACGCTGGCACCCAGTTGAT
CGGCGCGAGATTTAATCGCCGCGACAATTTGCGACGGCGCGTGCAGGGCCAGACTGGAGGTGGCAACGCC
AATCAGCAACGACTGTTTGCCCGCCAGTTGTTGTGCCACGCGGTTGGGAATGTAATTCAGCTCCGCCATC
GCCGCTTCCACTTTTTCCCGCGTTTTCGCAGAAACGTGGCTGGCCTGGTTCACCACGCGGGAAACGGTCT
GATAAGAGACACCGGCATACTCTGCGACATCGTATAACGTTACTGGTTTCACATTCACCACCCTGAATTG
ACTCTCTTCCGGGCGCTATCATGCCATACCGCGAAAGGTTTTGCGCCATTCGATGGTGTCCGGGATCTCG
ACGCTCTCCCTTATGCGACTCCTGCATTAGGAAGCAGCCCAGTAGTAGGTTGAGGCCGTTGAGCACCGCC
GCCGCAAGGAATGGTGCATGCAAGGAGATGGCGCCCAACAGTCCCCCGGCCACGGGGCCTGCCACCATAC
CCACGCCGAAACAAGCGCTCATGAGCCCGAAGTGGCGAGCCCGATCTTCCCCATCGGTGATGTCGGCGAT
ATAGGCGCCAGCAACCGCACCTGTGGCGCCGGTGATGCCGGCCACGATGCGTCCGGCGTAGAGGATCGAG
ATCTCGATCCCGCGAAAT
Features (pLannotate 1.2.2; 19 found; start..end, strand, type, name):
      1..19      +  promoter       T7 promoter: promoter for bacteriophage T7 RNA polymerase
     20..44      +  protein_bind   lac operator: The lac repressor binds to the lac operator to inhibit transcription in E. coli. This inhibition can be relieved by adding lactose or isopropyl-β-D-thiogalactopyranoside (IPTG). lac repressor encoded by lacI
     59..81      +  RBS            RBS: efficient ribosome binding site from bacteriophage T7 gene 10 (Olins and Rangwala, 1989)
     88..897     +  CDS            HMCES (fragment): HMCES_HUMAN - Also known as C3orf37 From Homo sapiens (Human).
    989..1006    +  CDS            9xHis (fragment): 9xHis affinity tag
   1016..1065    +  CDS            SET1 (fragment): solubility-enhancement tag derived from T7 phage gene 10B
   1073..1120    +  terminator     T7 terminator: transcription terminator for bacteriophage T7 RNA polymerase
   1157..1585    +  rep_origin     f1 ori (sequence partly withheld): f1 bacteriophage origin of replication; arrow indicates direction of (+) strand synthesis
   1638..1695    +  promoter       AmpR promoter (fragment): bla
   1704..2519    -  CDS            KanR: aminoglycoside phosphotransferase; aph(3')-Ia; confers resistance to kanamycin in bacteria or G418 (Geneticin®) in eukaryotes
   2641..3229    +  rep_origin     ori: high-copy-number ColE1/pMB1/pBR322/pUC origin of replication
   3415..3554    -  misc_feature   bom: basis of mobility region from pBR322
   3656..3847    -  CDS            rop: Rop protein, which maintains plasmids at low copy number; rop
   3864..4244    +  CDS            YPB1_ECOLX: Protein predicted: Swiss-Prot protein existence level 4. From Escherichia coli.
   4316..4607    -  CDS            TcR (fragment): tetracycline efflux protein; tet; confers resistance to tetracycline
   4622..4643    -  protein_bind   CAP binding site: CAP binding activates transcription in the presence of cAMP. E. coli catabolite activator protein
   4656..5738    -  CDS            lacI: lac repressor; lacI; The lac repressor binds to the lac operator to inhibit transcription in E. coli. This inhibition can be relieved by adding lactose or isopropyl-β-D-thiogalactopyranoside (IPTG).
   5739..5816    -  promoter       lacI promoter: lacI
   5824..6103    -  CDS            TcR (fragment): tetracycline efflux protein; tet; confers resistance to tetracycline
