[The description below was written by a language model from this plasmid's Addgene catalogue record and pLannotate feature annotations shown in this document.]
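Description:
5KO9 (HMCES) is a bacterial expression plasmid built on the pNIC-CH backbone, a pET-style vector used for ligation-independent cloning, and it carries a human HMCES (also called C3orf37, DC12 or SRAPD1) coding segment for recombinant protein production aimed at structure determination. The record cautions that the insert may not be the full open reading frame. This fits the feature table, which annotates an HMCES fragment of about 810 nt within the 6,124 nt sequenced plasmid. The name and alternative names refer to the crystal structure entries associated with this clone.

Expression is driven by a T7 promoter followed by a lac operator and the strong ribosome binding site from phage T7 gene 10, with a T7 terminator downstream. The plasmid also encodes lacI under its own promoter, so transcription is repressed until induced with IPTG and requires a host that supplies T7 RNA polymerase. The protein is fused at its C terminus to a backbone-encoded hexahistidine tag preceded by a short linker that resembles a TEV protease recognition motif, allowing metal-affinity purification. The annotation software detects this tag as a partial "9xHis" match. The short "SET1" hit near the terminator is probably residual vector sequence rather than a functional fusion partner.

Propagation relies on a ColE1/pBR322-type origin accompanied by the bom site and rop gene, which typically moderates copy number; the catalogue lists copy number as unknown. Selection is by kanamycin through an aminoglycoside phosphotransferase gene. An f1 origin is also present, and the tetracycline resistance fragments are nonfunctional remnants of the pBR322 lineage.
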