Addgene plasmid #101877: 5KO9 (HMCES)
Purpose: Bacterial expression for structure determination; may not be full ORF
Depositing lab: Cheryl Arrowsmith. Depositing organization: University of Toronto.
Backbone
  Vector backbone: pNIC-CH
  Backbone manufacturer: Opher Gileadi (Addgene plasmid # 26117)
  Vector type: Bacterial Expression
Growth in bacteria
  Bacterial resistance: Kanamycin, 50 μg/mL
  Growth temperature: 37°C
  Growth strain: DH5alpha
  Copy number: Unknown
Gene/Insert
  Gene/Insert name: HMCES (alt name: PDB ID: 5K09, 6OE7, 6OEA, 6OEB)
  Species: H. sapiens (human)
  Entrez Gene: HMCES (a.k.a. C3orf37, DC12, SRAPD1)
  Promoter: T7
  Tag / fusion protein: 6x His (modified C-term tag is AENLYFQSHHHHHH) (C terminal on backbone)
  Cloning method: Ligation Independent Cloning
  Sequencing primers: 5′ T7; 3′ T7-term
Terms and licenses: Academic/Nonprofit Terms; Industry Terms: Not Available to Industry
Depositor comments: C terminal tag: AENLYFQSHHHHHH. SGC Clone Sample ID: HMCES:PBC006-B11:C236394. SGC or PDG link: http://www.thesgc.org/structures/5KO9/ https://www.thesgc.org/structures/6OE7/ https://www.thesgc.org/structures/6OEA/ https://www.thesgc.org/structures/6OEB/
How to cite: 5KO9 (HMCES) was a gift from Cheryl Arrowsmith (Addgene plasmid # 101877 ; http://n2t.net/addgene:101877 ; RRID:Addgene_101877)
