>Addgene plasmid #101877 | 5KO9 (HMCES) | depositor partial sequence | sequence record 192804 | insert
TGTGGGCGAACATCCTGTCACTTACCTAGAGATGTTCTCACGAGAGCTTGCGCCTACCAGGATCGGCGGG
GCCAGCAGCGGCTCCCGGAGTGGAGGGACCCTGATAAGTACTGCCCCTCTTACAACAAGAGTCCTCAATC
CAACAGCCCAGTGCTTCTGTCTCGACTGCACTTTGAGAAGGATGCAGACTCATCTGAGCGTATCATTGCT
CCCATGCGCTGGGGCTTGGTCCCTTCTTGGTTCAAAGAAAGTGATCCTTCCAAGCTGCAGTTCAATACTA
CCAACTGTCGTAGTGATACCGTAATGGAGAAACGGTCATTTAAGGTGCCTCTGGGAAAGGGAAGACGCTG
TGTCGTTTTAGCAGATGGATTCTATGAGTGGCAGCGATGTCAGGGAACAAACCAGAGGCAGCCATACTTC
ATCTATTTTCCTCAAATCAAGACAGAGAAGTCAGGTAGCATTGGTGCTGCAGATAGTCCTGAGAACTGGG
AGAAAGTCTGGGACAACTGGAGGCTGCTGACAATGGCCGGGATCTTTGACTGCTGGGAGCCCCCAGAGGG
AGGAGATGTCCTGTATTCCTATACCATCATCACAGTGGATTCCTGCAAAGGCTTGAGTGACATCCACCAC
AGGATGCCTGCCATATTAGATGGAGAGGAGGCAGTTTCTAAATGGCTTGACTTTGGTGAAGTCTCAACTC
AGGAAGCTCTGAAATTAATCCACCCAACAGAGAACATCACCTTCCATGCAGTCTCTTCTGTGGTGAACAA
CTCGCGAAACAACACTCCTGAGTGTCTGGCTCCTGTC
